Addgene plasmid #71486: pKM342
Purpose: Contains loxP-hyg-loxP cassette for recombineering; HygR, AmpR.
Depositing lab: Kenan Murphy. Depositing organization: University of Massachusetts, Worcester. Publication: Mycobacterial recombineering. Murphy KC, Papavinasasundaram K, Sassetti CM. Methods Mol Biol. 2015;1285:177-99. doi: 10.1007/978-1-4939-2450-9_10. PubMed 25779316.
Backbone
  Vector backbone: pKM328
  Backbone manufacturer: Kenan Murphy
  Backbone size w/o insert (bp): 2741
  Total vector size (bp): 4035
  Modifications to backbone: Insertion of loxP-Hyg-logP cassette
  Vector type: Bacterial Expression ; Source of loxP-hyg-loxP for PCR amplification.
  Selectable markers: Hygromycin
Growth in bacteria
  Bacterial resistance: Ampicillin, 100 μg/mL
  Growth temperature: 37°C
  Growth strain: DH5alpha
  Copy number: High Copy
Gene/Insert
  Gene/Insert name: loxP-hyg-loxP cassette
  Species: Synthetic
  Insert size (bp): 1231
  Cloning method: Restriction Enzyme; 5′ cloning site AscI (not destroyed); 3′ cloning site AscI (not destroyed)
  Sequencing primers: 5′ GGGATGTGCTGCAAGGCGATT; 3′ GCACCCCAGGCTTTACACTTT
Resource information
  A portion of this plasmid was derived from a plasmid made by: J. Murry from Eric Rubin's lab. The loxP-hyg-loxP cassette was derived from plasmid pJM1.
Terms and licenses: Academic/Nonprofit Terms; Industry Terms: Not Available to Industry
Depositor comments: The floxed hyg cassette is flanked by AscI sites, which can be recovered by restriction digestion for use in the construction of recombineering substrates, or amplified by PCR using the following targeting sequences: CGCTCTAGAACTAGTGGATCC ATGCCTGCAGGTCGACTC
How to cite: pKM342 was a gift from Kenan Murphy (Addgene plasmid # 71486 ; http://n2t.net/addgene:71486 ; RRID:Addgene_71486)
