[The description below was written by a language model from this plasmid's Addgene catalogue record and pLannotate feature annotations shown in this document.]
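Description:
pKM342 is a small (about 4 kb), high-copy E. coli plasmid that serves as a template source for a floxed hygromycin-resistance cassette used in mycobacterial recombineering. It is built on the pKM328 backbone, a pUC-type vector carrying a ColE1/pMB1-family origin of replication and an ampicillin-resistance gene (β-lactamase with its own promoter) for propagation and selection in standard cloning strains. The feature table also shows remnants typical of this vector lineage: a lac promoter, operator and CAP binding site, a partial lacZα fragment interrupted by the insert, polylinker segments, and short fragments of lacI, rop and the pBR322 bom region. None of these appears to play a functional role in the plasmid's intended use.

The payload is a roughly 1.2 kb synthetic loxP-hyg-loxP cassette, derived from an earlier plasmid, pJM1, and inserted between two retained AscI sites. It contains the Streptomyces hygroscopicus hygromycin phosphotransferase gene flanked by two loxP sites annotated on the same strand, so Cre recombinase can excise the marker after it has been integrated, leaving a single loxP scar. The promoter driving hyg is not annotated; only a short cat promoter fragment is detected, downstream of the coding sequence. According to the record, the cassette can be released by AscI digestion for assembling recombineering substrates, or amplified by PCR with primers that anneal to the flanking polylinker sequence and carry homology to a chromosomal target. This allows gene replacement with hygromycin selection and, where desired, later removal of the marker by Cre to produce unmarked mutants.
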