Features (pLannotate 1.2.2; 16 found; start..end, strand, type, name):
    137..236     +  misc_feature   bom (fragment): basis of mobility region from pBR322
    242..399     -  CDS            lacZα (fragment): LacZα fragment of β-galactosidase; lacZ fragment
    449..490     +  misc_feature   MCS (fragment): pBluescript multiple cloning site
    491..524     -  protein_bind   loxP: Cre-mediated recombination occurs in the 8-bp core sequence (GCATACAT). Cre recombinase
    649..1641    +  CDS            hyg: KHYB_STRHY - Experimental evidence at protein level: Swiss-Prot protein existence level 1. The aminoglycoside phosphotransferases achieve inactivation of their antibiotic substrates by phosphorylation. From Streptomyces hygroscopicus.
   1642..1680    +  promoter       cat promoter (fragment): promoter of the E. coli cat gene encoding chloramphenicol acetyltransferase
   1680..1713    -  protein_bind   loxP: Cre-mediated recombination occurs in the 8-bp core sequence (GCATACAT). Cre recombinase
   1747..1802    +  misc_feature   MCS: pUC18/19 multiple cloning site
   1839..1855    -  protein_bind   lac operator: The lac repressor binds to the lac operator to inhibit transcription in E. coli. This inhibition can be relieved by adding lactose or isopropyl-β-D-thiogalactopyranoside (IPTG). lac repressor encoded by lacI
   1863..1893    -  promoter       lac promoter: promoter for the E. coli lac operon
   1908..1929    -  protein_bind   CAP binding site: CAP binding activates transcription in the presence of cAMP. E. coli catabolite activator protein
   1942..2034    -  CDS            lacI (fragment): lac repressor; lacI; The lac repressor binds to the lac operator to inhibit transcription in E. coli. This inhibition can be relieved by adding lactose or isopropyl-β-D-thiogalactopyranoside (IPTG).
   2217..2805    -  rep_origin     ori: high-copy-number ColE1/pMB1/pBR322/pUC origin of replication
   2976..3836    -  CDS            AmpR: β-lactamase; bla; confers resistance to ampicillin, carbenicillin, and related antibiotics
   3837..3941    -  promoter       AmpR promoter: bla
   4036..35      +  CDS            rop (fragment) (across the origin): Rop protein, which maintains plasmids at low copy number; rop
>Addgene plasmid #71486 | pKM342 | addgene full sequence | sequence record 291824 | Addgene NGS Result
TCGCGCGTTTCGGTGATGACGGTGAAAACCTCTGACACATGCAGCTCCCGGAGACGGTCACAGCTTGTCT
GTAAGCGGATGCCGGGAGCAGACAAGCCCGTCAGGGCGCGTCAGCGGGTGTTGGCGGGTGTCGGGGCTGG
CTTAACTATGCGGCATCAGAGCAGATTGTACTGAGAGTGCACCATATGCGGTGTGAAATACCGCACAGAT
GCGTAAGGAGAAAATACCGCATCAGGCGCCATTCGCCATTCAGGCTGCGCAACTGTTGGGAAGGGCGATC
GGTGCGGGCCTCTTCGCTATTACGCCAGCTGGCGAAAGGGGGATGTGCTGCAAGGCGATTAAGTTGGGTA
ACGCCAGGGTTTTCCCAGTCACGACGTTGTAAAACGACGGCCAGTGAATTACTTAAGAGATCTACTAGTG
GCGCGCCGACTCACTATAGGGCGAATTGGAGCTCCACCGCGGTGGCGGCCGCTCTAGAACTAGTGGATCC
ATAACTTCGTATAATGTATGCTATACGAAGTTATACTCCCCGACGTGGCCGACCAGCCCGTCATCGTCAA
CGCCTGATCCGCGGTGCGGACAGGCCGTGTCGCGACCGGCCGTGCGGAATTAAGCCGGCCCGTACCCTGT
GAATAGAGGTCCGCTGTGACACAAGAATCCCTGTTACTTCTCGACCGTATTGATTCGGATGATTCCTACG
CGAGCCTGCGGAACGACCAGGAATTCTGGGAGCCGCTGGCCCGCCGAGCCCTGGAGGAGCTCGGGCTACC
GGTGCCGCCGGTGCTGCGGGTGCCCGGCGAGAGCACCAACCCCGTACTGGTCGGCGAGCCCGGCCCGGTG
ATCAAGCTGTTCGGCGAGCACTGGTGCGGTCCGGAGAGCCTCGCGTCGGAGTCGGAGGCGTACGCGGTCC
TGGCGGACGCCCCGGTGCCGGTGCCCCGCCTCCTCGGCCGCGGCGAGCTGCGGCCCGGCACCGGAGCCTG
GCCGTGGCCCTACCTGGTGATGAGCCGGATGACCGGCACCACCTGGCGGTCCGCAATAGACGGCACGACC
GACCGGAACGCGCTGCTCGCCCTGGCCCGCGAACTCGGCCGGGTGCTCGGCCGGCTGCACAGGGTGCCGC
TGACCGGGAACACCGTGCTCACCCCCCATTCCGAGGTCTTCCCGGAACTGCTGCGGGAACGCCGCGCGGC
GACCGTCGAGGACCACCGCGGGTGGGGCTACCTCTCGCCCCGGCTGCTGGACCGCCTGGAGGACTGGCTG
CCGGACGTGGACACGCTGCTGGCCGGCCGCGAACCCCGGTTCGTCCACGGCGACCTGCACGGGACCAACA
CCTTCGTGGACCTGGCCGCGACCGAGGTCACCGGGATCGTCGACTTCACCGACGTCTATGCGGGAGACTC
CCGCTACAGCCTGGTGCAACTGCATCTCAACGCCTTCCGGGGCGACCGCGAGATCCTGGCCGCGCTGCTC
GACGGGGCGCAGTGGAAGCGGACCGAGGACTTCGCCCGCGAACTGCTCGCCTTCACCTTCCTGCACGACT
TCGAGGTGTTCGAGGAGACCCCGCTGGATCTCTCCGGCTTCACCGATCCGGAGGAACTGGCGCAGTTCCT
CTGGGGGCCGCCGGACACCGCCCCCGGCGCCTGATCGGCACGTAAGAGGTTCCAACTTTCACCATAATGA
TAACTTCGTATAATGTATGCTATACGAAGTTATGGCGCGCCGGTACCCTCGAGTCTAGAAGTACTTAATT
CGAGCTCGGTACCCGGGGATCCTCTAGAGTCGACCTGCAGGCATGCAAGCTTGGCGTAATCATGGTCATA
GCTGTTTCCTGTGTGAAATTGTTATCCGCTCACAATTCCACACAACATACGAGCCGGAAGCATAAAGTGT
AAAGCCTGGGGTGCCTAATGAGTGAGCTAACTCACATTAATTGCGTTGCGCTCACTGCCCGCTTTCCAGT
CGGGAAACCTGTCGTGCCAGCTGCATTAATGAATCGGCCAACGCGCGGGGAGAGGCGGTTTGCGTATTGG
GCGCTCTTCCGCTTCCTCGCTCACTGACTCGCTGCGCTCGGTCGTTCGGCTGCGGCGAGCGGTATCAGCT
CACTCAAAGGCGGTAATACGGTTATCCACAGAATCAGGGGATAACGCAGGAAAGAACATGTGAGCAAAAG
GCCAGCAAAAGGCCAGGAACCGTAAAAAGGCCGCGTTGCTGGCGTTTTTCCATAGGCTCCGCCCCCCTGA
CGAGCATCACAAAAATCGACGCTCAAGTCAGAGGTGGCGAAACCCGACAGGACTATAAAGATACCAGGCG
TTTCCCCCTGGAAGCTCCCTCGTGCGCTCTCCTGTTCCGACCCTGCCGCTTACCGGATACCTGTCCGCCT
TTCTCCCTTCGGGAAGCGTGGCGCTTTCTCATAGCTCACGCTGTAGGTATCTCAGTTCGGTGTAGGTCGT
TCGCTCCAAGCTGGGCTGTGTGCACGAACCCCCCGTTCAGCCCGACCGCTGCGCCTTATCCGGTAACTAT
CGTCTTGAGTCCAACCCGGTAAGACACGACTTATCGCCACTGGCAGCAGCCACTGGTAACAGGATTAGCA
GAGCGAGGTATGTAGGCGGTGCTACAGAGTTCTTGAAGTGGTGGCCTAACTACGGCTACACTAGAAGAAC
AGTATTTGGTATCTGCGCTCTGCTGAAGCCAGTTACCTTCGGAAAAAGAGTTGGTAGCTCTTGATCCGGC
AAACAAACCACCGCTGGTAGCGGTGGTTTTTTTGTTTGCAAGCAGCAGATTACGCGCAGAAAAAAAGGAT
CTCAAGAAGATCCTTTGATCTTTTCTACGGGGTCTGACGCTCAGTGGAACGAAAACTCACGTTAAGGGAT
TTTGGTCATGAGATTATCAAAAAGGATCTTCACCTAGATCCTTTTAAATTAAAAATGAAGTTTTAAATCA
ATCTAAAGTATATATGAGTAAACTTGGTCTGACAGTTACCAATGCTTAATCAGTGAGGCACCTATCTCAG
CGATCTGTCTATTTCGTTCATCCATAGTTGCCTGACTCCCCGTCGTGTAGATAACTACGATACGGGAGGG
CTTACCATCTGGCCCCAGTGCTGCAATGATACCGCGAGACCCACGCTCACCGGCTCCAGATTTATCAGCA
ATAAACCAGCCAGCCGGAAGGGCCGAGCGCAGAAGTGGTCCTGCAACTTTATCCGCCTCCATCCAGTCTA
TTAATTGTTGCCGGGAAGCTAGAGTAAGTAGTTCGCCAGTTAATAGTTTGCGCAACGTTGTTGCCATTGC
TACAGGCATCGTGGTGTCACGCTCGTCGTTTGGTATGGCTTCATTCAGCTCCGGTTCCCAACGATCAAGG
CGAGTTACATGATCCCCCATGTTGTGCAAAAAAGCGGTTAGCTCCTTCGGTCCTCCGATCGTTGTCAGAA
GTAAGTTGGCCGCAGTGTTATCACTCATGGTTATGGCAGCACTGCATAATTCTCTTACTGTCATGCCATC
CGTAAGATGCTTTTCTGTGACTGGTGAGTACTCAACCAAGTCATTCTGAGAATAGTGTATGCGGCGACCG
AGTTGCTCTTGCCCGGCGTCAATACGGGATAATACCGCGCCACATAGCAGAACTTTAAAAGTGCTCATCA
TTGGAAAACGTTCTTCGGGGCGAAAACTCTCAAGGATCTTACCGCTGTTGAGATCCAGTTCGATGTAACC
CACTCGTGCACCCAACTGATCTTCAGCATCTTTTACTTTCACCAGCGTTTCTGGGTGAGCAAAAACAGGA
AGGCAAAATGCCGCAAAAAAGGGAATAAGGGCGACACGGAAATGTTGAATACTCATACTCTTCCTTTTTC
AATATTATTGAAGCATTTATCAGGGTTATTGTCTCATGAGCGGATACATATTTGAATGTATTTAGAAAAA
TAAACAAATAGGGGTTCCGCGCACATTTCCCCGAAAAGTGCCACCTGACGTCTAAGAAACCATTATTATC
ATGACATTAACCTATAAAAATAGGCGTATCACGAGGCCCTTTCGTC
